Addgene plasmid #76947: PGK2 gRNA (BRDN0001149179)
Purpose: 3rd generation lentiviral gRNA plasmid targeting human PGK2
Depositing lab: John Doench & David Root. Depositing organization: Broad Institute. Publication: Optimized sgRNA design to maximize activity and minimize off-target effects of CRISPR-Cas9. Doench JG, Fusi N, Sullender M, Hegde M, Vaimberg EW, Donovan KF, Smith I, Tothova Z, Wilen C, Orchard R, Virgin HW, Listgarten J, Root DE. Nat Biotechnol. 2016 Jan 18. doi: 10.1038/nbt.3437. PubMed 26780180.
Backbone
  Vector backbone: lentiGuide-Puro
  Backbone manufacturer: Zhang Lab (Addgene plasmid # 52963)
  Vector type: Mammalian Expression, Lentiviral, CRISPR
  Selectable markers: Puromycin
Growth in bacteria
  Bacterial resistance: Ampicillin, 100 μg/mL
  Growth temperature: 37°C
  Growth strain: DH5alpha
  Copy number: High Copy
Gene/Insert
  Gene/Insert name: PGK2 (alt names: PGK2; NM_138733.4)
  gRNA/shRNA sequence: CTAGCTTGGAAAGTGATGCT
  Species: H. sapiens (human)
  Promoter: hU6
  Cloning method: Unknown
  Sequencing primers: 5′ U6-F; 3′ pS2-R
Terms and licenses: Academic/Nonprofit Terms; Industry Terms: Not Available to Industry
Depositor comments: The gRNA was designed to target the following Genbank reference sequence(s): NM_138733.4. Note that this plasmid does NOT contain Cas9. It should be used in conjunction with lentiCas9-Blast (Addgene #52962) or otherwise with cell lines already expressing Cas9. Browse the full kinome gRNA library at http://www.addgene.org/pooled-library/broadgpp-human-kinome/ or visit http://www.broadinstitute.org/rnai/public/ for detailed protocols and information.
How to cite: PGK2 gRNA (BRDN0001149179) was a gift from John Doench & David Root (Addgene plasmid # 76947 ; http://n2t.net/addgene:76947 ; RRID:Addgene_76947)
