[The description below was written by a language model from this plasmid's Addgene catalogue record and pLannotate feature annotations shown in this document.]
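Description:
PGK2 gRNA (BRDN0001149179) is a third-generation lentiviral CRISPR guide plasmid built on the lentiGuide-Puro backbone and carrying a single guide RNA directed against human PGK2, designed against the reference transcript NM_138733.4. In bacteria it is maintained as a high-copy plasmid through a ColE1/pUC-type origin and selected with ampicillin via the β-lactamase gene. The backbone also retains an f1 origin, an SV40 origin and poly(A) signal, and leftover cloning-vector elements such as lac regulatory sequences and T7/T3 promoters.

The lentiviral transfer cassette begins with an RSV promoter fused to a truncated HIV-1 5' LTR, which allows Tat-independent production of the genomic RNA. It is followed by the Ψ packaging signal with a partial gag sequence and by the Rev response element for Rev-dependent nuclear export. It ends in a ΔU3 self-inactivating 3' LTR. Within this unit, the human U6 RNA polymerase III promoter drives the PGK2-specific spacer joined to the Streptococcus pyogenes Cas9 guide scaffold. A central polypurine tract (cPPT/CTS) follows, and then an EF-1α core promoter with its intron A drives puromycin N-acetyltransferase, so that transduced mammalian cells can be selected with puromycin. A WPRE downstream of the resistance gene enhances transcript expression.

The plasmid does not encode Cas9, so it is meant to be used with a separate Cas9 vector or in cells that already express Cas9, where the guide directs cleavage and disruption of PGK2. It is an individual clone associated with a human kinome gRNA library whose guides were designed under optimized rules for high on-target activity and reduced off-target effects.
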