Features (pLannotate 1.2.2; 29 found; start..end, strand, type, name):
     14..80      +  CDS            small t antigen (fragment): SV40 (simian virus 40) small t antigen
    106..317     +  promoter       EF-1α core promoter: core promoter for human elongation factor EF-1α
    318..1256    +  intron         EF-1α intron A: intron upstream of the start codon of human EF-1α
   1278..1877    +  CDS            PuroR (fragment): puromycin N-acetyltransferase; pac from Streptomyces; confers resistance to puromycin
   1893..2481    +  misc_feature   WPRE: woodchuck hepatitis virus posttranscriptional regulatory element
   2532..2551    +  misc_feature   cPPT/CTS (fragment): central polypurine tract and central termination sequence of HIV-1
   2553..2786    +  LTR            3' LTR (ΔU3): self-inactivating 3' long terminal repeat (LTR) from HIV-1
   2864..2985    +  polyA_signal   SV40 poly(A) signal: SV40 polyadenylation signal
   3025..3160    +  rep_origin     SV40 ori: SV40 origin of replication
   3181..3199    -  promoter       T7 promoter: promoter for bacteriophage T7 RNA polymerase
   3207..3362    +  CDS            lacZα (fragment): LacZα fragment of β-galactosidase; lacZ fragment
   3367..3795    +  rep_origin     f1 ori (sequence partly withheld): f1 bacteriophage origin of replication; arrow indicates direction of (+) strand synthesis
   3848..3952    +  promoter       AmpR promoter: bla
   3953..4813    +  CDS            AmpR: β-lactamase; bla; confers resistance to ampicillin, carbenicillin, and related antibiotics
   4984..5572    +  rep_origin     ori: high-copy-number ColE1/pMB1/pBR322/pUC origin of replication
   5755..5847    +  CDS            lacI (fragment): lac repressor; lacI; The lac repressor binds to the lac operator to inhibit transcription in E. coli. This inhibition can be relieved by adding lactose or isopropyl-β-D-thiogalactopyranoside (IPTG).
   5860..5881    +  protein_bind   CAP binding site: CAP binding activates transcription in the presence of cAMP. E. coli catabolite activator protein
   5896..5926    +  promoter       lac promoter: promoter for the E. coli lac operon
   5934..5950    +  protein_bind   lac operator: The lac repressor binds to the lac operator to inhibit transcription in E. coli. This inhibition can be relieved by adding lactose or isopropyl-β-D-thiogalactopyranoside (IPTG). lac repressor encoded by lacI
   5995..6013    +  promoter       T3 promoter: promoter for bacteriophage T3 RNA polymerase
   6041..6267    +  promoter       RSV promoter: Rous sarcoma virus enhancer/promoter
   6268..6448    +  LTR            5' LTR (truncated): truncated 5' long terminal repeat (LTR) from HIV-1
   6495..6620    +  misc_feature   HIV-1 Ψ: packaging signal of human immunodeficiency virus type 1
   6604..6967    +  CDS            HIV-1 gag (fragment): gag protein from human immunodeficiency virus 1; gag
   7113..7346    +  misc_feature   RRE: The Rev response element (RRE) of HIV-1 allows for Rev-dependent mRNA export from the nucleus to the cytoplasm.
   7723..7749    +  CDS            Rev (fragment): human immunodeficiency virus 1 (HIV-1) Rev protein; rev; enhances nuclear export of unspliced and incompletely spliced viral mRNAs
   7753..7993    +  promoter       U6 promoter: RNA polymerase III promoter for human U6 snRNA
   8023..8098    +  misc_RNA       gRNA scaffold: guide RNA scaffold for the Streptococcus pyogenes CRISPR/Cas9 system
   8154..8271    +  misc_feature   cPPT/CTS: central polypurine tract and central termination sequence of HIV-1
>Addgene plasmid #76947 | PGK2 gRNA (BRDN0001149179) | addgene full sequence | sequence record 186816 | Addgene Assembled Sequence
CCCGGGTGCAAAGATGGATAAAGTTTTAAACAGAGAGGAATCTTTGCAGCTAATGGACCTTCTAGGTCTT
GAAAGGAGTGGGAATTGGCTCCGGTGCCCGTCAGTGGGCAGAGCGCACATCGCCCACAGTCCCCGAGAAG
TTGGGGGGAGGGGTCGGCAATTGATCCGGTGCCTAGAGAAGGTGGCGCGGGGTAAACTGGGAAAGTGATG
TCGTGTACTGGCTCCGCCTTTTTCCCGAGGGTGGGGGAGAACCGTATATAAGTGCAGTAGTCGCCGTGAA
CGTTCTTTTTCGCAACGGGTTTGCCGCCAGAACACAGGTAAGTGCCGTGTGTGGTTCCCGCGGGCCTGGC
CTCTTTACGGGTTATGGCCCTTGCGTGCCTTGAATTACTTCCACCTGGCTGCAGTACGTGATTCTTGATC
CCGAGCTTCGGGTTGGAAGTGGGTGGGAGAGTTCGAGGCCTTGCGCTTAAGGAGCCCCTTCGCCTCGTGC
TTGAGTTGAGGCCTGGCCTGGGCGCTGGGGCCGCCGCGTGCGAATCTGGTGGCACCTTCGCGCCTGTCTC
GCTGCTTTCGATAAGTCTCTAGCCATTTAAAATTTTTGATGACCTGCTGCGACGCTTTTTTTCTGGCAAG
ATAGTCTTGTAAATGCGGGCCAAGATCTGCACACTGGTATTTCGGTTTTTGGGGCCGCGGGCGGCGACGG
GGCCCGTGCGTCCCAGCGCACATGTTCGGCGAGGCGGGGCCTGCGAGCGCGGCCACCGAGAATCGGACGG
GGGTAGTCTCAAGCTGGCCGGCCTGCTCTGGTGCCTGGCCTCGCGCCGCCGTGTATCGCCCCGCCCTGGG
CGGCAAGGCTGGCCCGGTCGGCACCAGTTGCGTGAGCGGAAAGATGGCCGCTTCCCGGCCCTGCTGCAGG
GAGCTCAAAATGGAGGACGCGGCGCTCGGGAGAGCGGGCGGGTGAGTCACCCACACAAAGGAAAAGGGCC
TTTCCGTCCTCAGCCGTCGCTTCATGTGACTCCACGGAGTACCGGGCGCCGTCCAGGCACCTCGATTAGT
TCTCGAGCTTTTGGAGTACGTCGTCTTTAGGTTGGGGGGAGGGGTTTTATGCGATGGAGTTTCCCCACAC
TGAGTGGGTGGAGACTGAAGTTAGGCCAGCTTGGCACTTGATGTAATTCTCCTTGGAATTTGCCCTTTTT
GAGTTTGGATCTTGGTTCATTCTCAAGCCTCAGACAGTGGTTCAAAGTTTTTTTCTTCCATTTCAGGTGT
CGTGACGTACGGCCACCATGACCGAGTACAAGCCCACGGTGCGCCTCGCCACCCGCGACGACGTCCCCAG
GGCCGTACGCACCCTCGCCGCCGCGTTCGCCGACTACCCCGCCACGCGCCACACCGTCGATCCGGACCGC
CACATCGAGCGGGTCACCGAGCTGCAAGAACTCTTCCTCACGCGCGTCGGGCTCGACATCGGCAAGGTGT
GGGTCGCGGACGACGGCGCCGCCGTGGCGGTCTGGACCACGCCGGAGAGCGTCGAAGCGGGGGCGGTGTT
CGCCGAGATCGGCCCGCGCATGGCCGAGTTGAGCGGTTCCCGGCTGGCCGCGCAGCAACAGATGGAAGGC
CTCCTGGCGCCGCACCGGCCCAAGGAGCCCGCGTGGTTCCTGGCCACCGTCGGAGTCTCGCCCGACCACC
AGGGCAAGGGTCTGGGCAGCGCCGTCGTGCTCCCCGGAGTGGAGGCGGCCGAGCGCGCCGGGGTGCCCGC
CTTCCTGGAGACCTCCGCGCCCCGCAACCTCCCCTTCTACGAGCGGCTCGGCTTCACCGTCACCGCCGAC
GTCGAGGTGCCCGAAGGACCGCGCACCTGGTGCATGACCCGCAAGCCCGGTGCCTGAACGCGTTAAGTCG
ACAATCAACCTCTGGATTACAAAATTTGTGAAAGATTGACTGGTATTCTTAACTATGTTGCTCCTTTTAC
GCTATGTGGATACGCTGCTTTAATGCCTTTGTATCATGCTATTGCTTCCCGTATGGCTTTCATTTTCTCC
TCCTTGTATAAATCCTGGTTGCTGTCTCTTTATGAGGAGTTGTGGCCCGTTGTCAGGCAACGTGGCGTGG
TGTGCACTGTGTTTGCTGACGCAACCCCCACTGGTTGGGGCATTGCCACCACCTGTCAGCTCCTTTCCGG
GACTTTCGCTTTCCCCCTCCCTATTGCCACGGCGGAACTCATCGCCGCCTGCCTTGCCCGCTGCTGGACA
GGGGCTCGGCTGTTGGGCACTGACAATTCCGTGGTGTTGTCGGGGAAATCATCGTCCTTTCCTTGGCTGC
TCGCCTGTGTTGCCACCTGGATTCTGCGCGGGACGTCCTTCTGCTACGTCCCTTCGGCCCTCAATCCAGC
GGACCTTCCTTCCCGCGGCCTGCTGCCGGCTCTGCGGCCTCTTCCGCGTCTTCGCCTTCGCCCTCAGACG
AGTCGGATCTCCCTTTGGGCCGCCTCCCCGCGTCGACTTTAAGACCAATGACTTACAAGGCAGCTGTAGA
TCTTAGCCACTTTTTAAAAGAAAAGGGGGGACTGGAAGGGCTAATTCACTCCCAACGAAGACAAGATCTG
CTTTTTGCTTGTACTGGGTCTCTCTGGTTAGACCAGATCTGAGCCTGGGAGCTCTCTGGCTAACTAGGGA
ACCCACTGCTTAAGCCTCAATAAAGCTTGCCTTGAGTGCTTCAAGTAGTGTGTGCCCGTCTGTTGTGTGA
CTCTGGTAACTAGAGATCCCTCAGACCCTTTTAGTCAGTGTGGAAAATCTCTAGCAGTACGTATAGTAGT
TCATGTCATCTTATTATTCAGTATTTATAACTTGCAAAGAAATGAATATCAGAGAGTGAGAGGAACTTGT
TTATTGCAGCTTATAATGGTTACAAATAAAGCAATAGCATCACAAATTTCACAAATAAAGCATTTTTTTC
ACTGCATTCTAGTTGTGGTTTGTCCAAACTCATCAATGTATCTTATCATGTCTGGCTCTAGCTATCCCGC
CCCTAACTCCGCCCATCCCGCCCCTAACTCCGCCCAGTTCCGCCCATTCTCCGCCCCATGGCTGACTAAT
TTTTTTTATTTATGCAGAGGCCGAGGCCGCCTCGGCCTCTGAGCTATTCCAGAAGTAGTGAGGAGGCTTT
TTTGGAGGCCTAGGGACGTACCCAATTCGCCCTATAGTGAGTCGTATTACGCGCGCTCACTGGCCGTCGT
TTTACAACGTCGTGACTGGGAAAACCCTGGCGTTACCCAACTTAATCGCCTTGCAGCACATCCCCCTTTC
GCCAGCTGGCGTAATAGCGAAGAGGCCCGCACCGATCGCCCTTCCCAACAGTTGCGCAGCCTGAATGGCG
AATGGG
[124 nt withheld, positions 3367-3490]
C
[91 nt withheld, positions 3492-3582]
A
[49 nt withheld, positions 3584-3632]
CCTTTGACGTTGGAGTCCACGTTCTTT
[37 nt withheld, positions 3660-3696]
ACCCTATCTCGGTCTATTCTTTTGATTTATAAGGGATTTTGCCGATTTCGGCCTATTGGTTAAAAAATGA
GCTGATTTAACAAAAATTTAACGCGAATTTTAACAAAATATTAACGCTTACAATTTAGGTGGCACTTTTC
GGGGAAATGTGCGCGGAACCCCTATTTGTTTATTTTTCTAAATACATTCAAATATGTATCCGCTCATGAG
ACAATAACCCTGATAAATGCTTCAATAATATTGAAAAAGGAAGAGTATGAGTATTCAACATTTCCGTGTC
GCCCTTATTCCCTTTTTTGCGGCATTTTGCCTTCCTGTTTTTGCTCACCCAGAAACGCTGGTGAAAGTAA
AAGATGCTGAAGATCAGTTGGGTGCACGAGTGGGTTACATCGAACTGGATCTCAACAGCGGTAAGATCCT
TGAGAGTTTTCGCCCCGAAGAACGTTTTCCAATGATGAGCACTTTTAAAGTTCTGCTATGTGGCGCGGTA
TTATCCCGTATTGACGCCGGGCAAGAGCAACTCGGTCGCCGCATACACTATTCTCAGAATGACTTGGTTG
AGTACTCACCAGTCACAGAAAAGCATCTTACGGATGGCATGACAGTAAGAGAATTATGCAGTGCTGCCAT
AACCATGAGTGATAACACTGCGGCCAACTTACTTCTGACAACGATCGGAGGACCGAAGGAGCTAACCGCT
TTTTTGCACAACATGGGGGATCATGTAACTCGCCTTGATCGTTGGGAACCGGAGCTGAATGAAGCCATAC
CAAACGACGAGCGTGACACCACGATGCCTGTAGCAATGGCAACAACGTTGCGCAAACTATTAACTGGCGA
ACTACTTACTCTAGCTTCCCGGCAACAATTAATAGACTGGATGGAGGCGGATAAAGTTGCAGGACCACTT
CTGCGCTCGGCCCTTCCGGCTGGCTGGTTTATTGCTGATAAATCTGGAGCCGGTGAGCGTGGGTCTCGCG
GTATCATTGCAGCACTGGGGCCAGATGGTAAGCCCTCCCGTATCGTAGTTATCTACACGACGGGGAGTCA
GGCAACTATGGATGAACGAAATAGACAGATCGCTGAGATAGGTGCCTCACTGATTAAGCATTGGTAACTG
TCAGACCAAGTTTACTCATATATACTTTAGATTGATTTAAAACTTCATTTTTAATTTAAAAGGATCTAGG
TGAAGATCCTTTTTGATAATCTCATGACCAAAATCCCTTAACGTGAGTTTTCGTTCCACTGAGCGTCAGA
CCCCGTAGAAAAGATCAAAGGATCTTCTTGAGATCCTTTTTTTCTGCGCGTAATCTGCTGCTTGCAAACA
AAAAAACCACCGCTACCAGCGGTGGTTTGTTTGCCGGATCAAGAGCTACCAACTCTTTTTCCGAAGGTAA
CTGGCTTCAGCAGAGCGCAGATACCAAATACTGTTCTTCTAGTGTAGCCGTAGTTAGGCCACCACTTCAA
GAACTCTGTAGCACCGCCTACATACCTCGCTCTGCTAATCCTGTTACCAGTGGCTGCTGCCAGTGGCGAT
AAGTCGTGTCTTACCGGGTTGGACTCAAGACGATAGTTACCGGATAAGGCGCAGCGGTCGGGCTGAACGG
GGGGTTCGTGCACACAGCCCAGCTTGGAGCGAACGACCTACACCGAACTGAGATACCTACAGCGTGAGCT
ATGAGAAAGCGCCACGCTTCCCGAAGGGAGAAAGGCGGACAGGTATCCGGTAAGCGGCAGGGTCGGAACA
GGAGAGCGCACGAGGGAGCTTCCAGGGGGAAACGCCTGGTATCTTTATAGTCCTGTCGGGTTTCGCCACC
TCTGACTTGAGCGTCGATTTTTGTGATGCTCGTCAGGGGGGCGGAGCCTATGGAAAAACGCCAGCAACGC
GGCCTTTTTACGGTTCCTGGCCTTTTGCTGGCCTTTTGCTCACATGTTCTTTCCTGCGTTATCCCCTGAT
TCTGTGGATAACCGTATTACCGCCTTTGAGTGAGCTGATACCGCTCGCCGCAGCCGAACGACCGAGCGCA
GCGAGTCAGTGAGCGAGGAAGCGGAAGAGCGCCCAATACGCAAACCGCCTCTCCCCGCGCGTTGGCCGAT
TCATTAATGCAGCTGGCACGACAGGTTTCCCGACTGGAAAGCGGGCAGTGAGCGCAACGCAATTAATGTG
AGTTAGCTCACTCATTAGGCACCCCAGGCTTTACACTTTATGCTTCCGGCTCGTATGTTGTGTGGAATTG
TGAGCGGATAACAATTTCACACAGGAAACAGCTATGACCATGATTACGCCAAGCGCGCAATTAACCCTCA
CTAAAGGGAACAAAAGCTGGAGCTGCAAGCTTAATGTAGTCTTATGCAATACTCTTGTAGTCTTGCAACA
TGGTAACGATGAGTTAGCAACATGCCTTACAAGGAGAGAAAAAGCACCGTGCATGCCGATTGGTGGAAGT
AAGGTGGTACGATCGTGCCTTATTAGGAAGGCAACAGACGGGTCTGACATGGATTGGACGAACCACTGAA
TTGCCGCATTGCAGAGATATTGTATTTAAGTGCCTAGCTCGATACATAAACGGGTCTCTCTGGTTAGACC
AGATCTGAGCCTGGGAGCTCTCTGGCTAACTAGGGAACCCACTGCTTAAGCCTCAATAAAGCTTGCCTTG
AGTGCTTCAAGTAGTGTGTGCCCGTCTGTTGTGTGACTCTGGTAACTAGAGATCCCTCAGACCCTTTTAG
TCAGTGTGGAAAATCTCTAGCAGTGGCGCCCGAACAGGGACTTGAAAGCGAAAGGGAAACCAGAGGAGCT
CTCTCGACGCAGGACTCGGCTTGCTGAAGCGCGCACGGCAAGAGGCGAGGGGCGGCGACTGGTGAGTACG
CCAAAAATTTTGACTAGCGGAGGCTAGAAGGAGAGAGATGGGTGCGAGAGCGTCAGTATTAAGCGGGGGA
GAATTAGATCGCGATGGGAAAAAATTCGGTTAAGGCCAGGGGGAAAGAAAAAATATAAATTAAAACATAT
AGTATGGGCAAGCAGGGAGCTAGAACGATTCGCAGTTAATCCTGGCCTGTTAGAAACATCAGAAGGCTGT
AGACAAATACTGGGACAGCTACAACCATCCCTTCAGACAGGATCAGAAGAACTTAGATCATTATATAATA
CAGTAGCAACCCTCTATTGTGTGCATCAAAGGATAGAGATAAAAGACACCAAGGAAGCTTTAGACAAGAT
AGAGGAAGAGCAAAACAAAAGTAAGACCACCGCACAGCAAGCGGCCGCTGATCTTCAGACCTGGAGGAGG
AGATATGAGGGACAATTGGAGAAGTGAATTATATAAATATAAAGTAGTAAAAATTGAACCATTAGGAGTA
GCACCCACCAAGGCAAAGAGAAGAGTGGTGCAGAGAGAAAAAAGAGCAGTGGGAATAGGAGCTTTGTTCC
TTGGGTTCTTGGGAGCAGCAGGAAGCACTATGGGCGCAGCGTCAATGACGCTGACGGTACAGGCCAGACA
ATTATTGTCTGGTATAGTGCAGCAGCAGAACAATTTGCTGAGGGCTATTGAGGCGCAACAGCATCTGTTG
CAACTCACAGTCTGGGGCATCAAGCAGCTCCAGGCAAGAATCCTGGCTGTGGAAAGATACCTAAAGGATC
AACAGCTCCTGGGGATTTGGGGTTGCTCTGGAAAACTCATTTGCACCACTGCTGTGCCTTGGAATGCTAG
TTGGAGTAATAAATCTCTGGAACAGATTTGGAATCACACGACCTGGATGGAGTGGGACAGAGAAATTAAC
AATTACACAAGCTTAATACACTCCTTAATTGAAGAATCGCAAAACCAGCAAGAAAAGAATGAACAAGAAT
TATTGGAATTAGATAAATGGGCAAGTTTGTGGAATTGGTTTAACATAACAAATTGGCTGTGGTATATAAA
ATTATTCATAATGATAGTAGGAGGCTTGGTAGGTTTAAGAATAGTTTTTGCTGTACTTTCTATAGTGAAT
AGAGTTAGGCAGGGATATTCACCATTATCGTTTCAGACCCACCTCCCAACCCCGAGGGGACCCAGAGAGG
GCCTATTTCCCATGATTCCTTCATATTTGCATATACGATACAAGGCTGTTAGAGAGATAATTAGAATTAA
TTTGACTGTAAACACAAAGATATTAGTACAAAATACGTGACGTAGAAAGTAATAATTTCTTGGGTAGTTT
GCAGTTTTAAAATTATGTTTTAAAATGGACTATCATATGCTTACCGTAACTTGAAAGTATTTCGATTTCT
TGGCTTTATATATCTTGTGGAAAGGACGAAACACCGCTAGCTTGGAAAGTGATGCTGTTTTAGAGCTAGA
AATAGCAAGTTAAAATAAGGCTAGTCCGTTATCAACTTGAAAAAGTGGCACCGAGTCGGTGCTTTTTTAA
GCTTGGCGTAACTAGATCTTGAGACAAATGGCAGTATTCATCCACAATTTTAAAAGAAAAGGGGGGATTG
GGGGGTACAGTGCAGGGGAAAGAATAGTAGACATAATAGCAACAGACATACAAACTAAAGAATTACAAAA
ACAAATTACAAAAATTCAAAATTTTCGGGTTTATTACAGGGACAGCAGAGATCCACTTTGGCGCCGGCTC
GAGGGGG
