>Addgene plasmid #76947 | PGK2 gRNA (BRDN0001149179) | depositor partial sequence | sequence record 144407 | Target Sequence
CTAGCTTGGAAAGTGATGCT
