>Addgene plasmid #76947 | PGK2 gRNA (BRDN0001149179) | addgene partial sequence | sequence record 186815 | hU6-F
TAGAAAGTAATAATTTCTTGGGTAGTTTGCAGTTTTAAAATTATGTTTTAAAATGGACTATCATATGCTT
ACCGTAACTTGAAAGTATTTCGATTTCTTGGCTTTATATATCTTGTGGAAAGGACGAAACACCGCTAGCT
TGGAAAGTGATGCTGTTTTAGAGCTAGAAATAGCAAGTTAAAATAAGGCTAGTCCGTTATCAACTTGAAA
AAGTGGCACCGAGTCGGTGCTTTTTTAAGCTTGGCGTAACTAGATCTTGAGACAAATGGCAGTATTCATC
CACAATTTTAAAAGAAAAGGGGGGATTGGGGGGTACAGTGCAGGGGAAAGAATAGTAGACATAATAGCAA
CAGACATACAAACTAAAGAATTACAAAAACAAATTACAAAAATTCAAAATTTTCGGGTTTATTACAGGGA
CAGCAGAGATCCACTTTGGCGCCGGCTCGAGGGGGCCCGGGTGCAAAGATGGATAAAGTTTTAAACAGAG
AGGAATCTTTGCAGCTAATGGACCTTCTAGGTCTTGAAAGGAGTGGGAATTGGCTCCGGTGCCCGTCAGT
GGGCAGAGCG
